>Addgene plasmid #228703 | pGLucIPZ | addgene full sequence | sequence record 454814 | Addgene NGS Result
TGGAAGGGCTAATTCACTCCCAAAGAAGACAAGATATCCTTGATCTGTGGATCTACCACACACAAGGCTA
CTTCCCTGATTAGCAGAACTACACACCAGGGCCAGGGGTCAGATATCCACTGACCTTTGGATGGTGCTAC
AAGCTAGTACCAGTTGAGCCAGATAAGGTAGAAGAGGCCAATAAAGGAGAGAACACCAGCTTGTTACACC
CTGTGAGCCTGCATGGGATGGATGACCCGGAGAGAGAAGTGTTAGAGTGGAGGTTTGACAGCCGCCTAGC
ATTTCATCACGTGGCCCGAGAGCTGCATCCGGAGTACTTCAAGAACTGCTGATATCGAGCTTGCTACAAG
GGACTTTCCGCTGGGGACTTTCCAGGGAGGCGTGGCCTGGGCGGGACTGGGGAGTGGCGAGCCCTCAGAT
CCTGCATATAAGCAGCTGCTTTTTGCCTGTACTGGGTCTCTCTGGTTAGACCAGATCTGAGCCTGGGAGC
TCTCTGGCTAACTAGGGAACCCACTGCTTAAGCCTCAATAAAGCTTGCCTTGAGTGCTTCAAGTAGTGTG
TGCCCGTCTGTTGTGTGACTCTGGTAACTAGAGATCCCTCAGACCCTTTTAGTCAGTGTGGAAAATCTCT
AGCAGTGGCGCCCGAACAGGGACTTGAAAGCGAAAGGGAAACCAGAGGAGCTCTCTCGACGCAGGACTCG
GCTTGCTGAAGCGCGCACGGCAAGAGGCGAGGGGCGGCGACTGGTGAGTACGCCAAAAATTTTGACTAGC
GGAGGCTAGAAGGAGAGAGATGGGTGCGAGAGCGTCAGTATTAAGCGGGGGAGAATTAGATCGCGATGGG
AAAAAATTCGGTTAAGGCCAGGGGGAAAGAAAAAATATAAATTAAAACATATAGTATGGGCAAGCAGGGA
GCTAGAACGATTCGCAGTTAATCCTGGCCTGTTAGAAACATCAGAAGGCTGTAGACAAATACTGGGACAG
CTACAACCATCCCTTCAGACAGGATCAGAAGAACTTAGATCATTATATAATACAGTAGCAACCCTCTATT
GTGTGCATCAAAGGATAGAGATAAAAGACACCAAGGAAGCTTTAGACAAGATAGAGGAAGAGCAAAACAA
AAGTAAGACCACCGCACAGCAAGCGGCCGGCCGCTGATCTTCAGACCTGGAGGAGGAGATATGAGGGACA
ATTGGAGAAGTGAATTATATAAATATAAAGTAGTAAAAATTGAACCATTAGGAGTAGCACCCACCAAGGC
AAAGAGAAGAGTGGTGCAGAGAGAAAAAAGAGCAGTGGGAATAGGAGCTTTGTTCCTTGGGTTCTTGGGA
GCAGCAGGAAGCACTATGGGCGCAGCGTCAATGACGCTGACGGTACAGGCCAGACAATTATTGTCTGGTA
TAGTGCAGCAGCAGAACAATTTGCTGAGGGCTATTGAGGCGCAACAGCATCTGTTGCAACTCACAGTCTG
GGGCATCAAGCAGCTCCAGGCAAGAATCCTGGCTGTGGAAAGATACCTAAAGGATCAACAGCTCCTGGGG
ATTTGGGGTTGCTCTGGAAAACTCATTTGCACCACTGCTGTGCCTTGGAATGCTAGTTGGAGTAATAAAT
CTCTGGAACAGATTTGGAATCACACGACCTGGATGGAGTGGGACAGAGAAATTAACAATTACACAAGCTT
AATACACTCCTTAATTGAAGAATCGCAAAACCAGCAAGAAAAGAATGAACAAGAATTATTGGAATTAGAT
AAATGGGCAAGTTTGTGGAATTGGTTTAACATAACAAATTGGCTGTGGTATATAAAATTATTCATAATGA
TAGTAGGAGGCTTGGTAGGTTTAAGAATAGTTTTTGCTGTACTTTCTATAGTGAATAGAGTTAGGCAGGG
ATATTCACCATTATCGTTTCAGACCCACCTCCCAACCCCGAGGGGACCCGACAGGCCCGAAGGAATAGAA
GAAGAAGGTGGAGAGAGAGACAGAGACAGATCCATTCGATTAGTGAACGGATCGGCACTGCGTGCGCCAA
TTCTGCAGACAAATGGCAGTATTCATCCACAATTTTAAAAGAAAAGGGGGGATTGGGGGGTACAGTGCAG
GGGAAAGAATAGTAGACATAATAGCAACAGACATACAAACTAAAGAATTACAAAAACAAATTACAAAAAT
TCAAAATTTTCGGGTTTATTACAGGGACAGCAGAGATCCAGTTTGGTTAGTACCGGGCCCGCTCTAGTCC
GGAATCAGTCCTGCTCCTCGGCCACGAAGTGCACGCAGTTGCCGGCCGGGTCGCGCAGGGCGAACTCCCG
CCCCCACGGCTGCTCGCCGATCTCGGTCATGGCCGGCCCGGAGGCGTCCCGGAAGTTCGTGGACACGACC
TCCGACCACTCGGCGTACAGCTCGTCCAGGCCGCGCACCCACACCCAGGCCAGGGTGTTGTCCGGCACCA
CCTGGTCCTGGACCGCGCTGATGAACAGGGTCACGTCGTCCCGGACCACACCGGCGAAGTCGTCCTCCAC
GAAGTCCCGGGAGAACCCGAGCCGGTCGGTCCAGAACTCGACCGCTCCGGCGACGTCGCGCGCGGTGAGC
ACCGGAACGGCACTGGTCAACTTGGCCATGGTGGCCCTCCTATAGTGAGTCGTATTATACTATGCCGATA
TACTATGCCGATGATTAATTGTCAACACGTGCTGCAGGTCCGAGGTTCTAGACGTATTACCGCCATGCAT
TAGTTATTAATAGTAATCAATTACGGGGTCATTAGTTCATAGCCCATATATGGAGTTCCGCGTTACATAA
CTTACGGTAAATGGCCCGCCTGGCTGACCGCCCAACGACCCCCGCCCATTGACGTCAATAATGACGTATG
TTCCCATAGTAACGCCAATAGGGACTTTCCATTGACGTCAATGGGTGGAGTATTTACGGTAAACTACCCA
CTTGGCAGTACATCAAGTGTATCATATGCCAAGTACGCCCCCTATTGACGTCAATGACGGTAAATGGCCC
GCCTGGCATTATGCCCAGTACATGACCTTATGGGACTTTCCTACTTGGCAGTACATCTACGTATTAGTCA
TCGCTATTACCATGGTGATGCGGTTTTGGCAGTACATCAATGGGCGTGGATAGCGGTTTGACTCACGGGG
ATTTCCAAGTCTCCACCCCATTGACGTCAATGGGAGTTTGTTTTGGCACCAAAATCAACGGGACTTTCCA
AAATGTCGTAACAACTCCGCCCCATTGACGCAAATGGGCGGTAGGCGTGTACGGTGGGAGGTCTATATAA
GCAGAGCTGGTTTAGTGAACCGTCAGATCCGCTAGCGCTACCGGGCCTGCAGGTTGGTACCGAGCTCGGA
TCCAGCCACCATGGGAGTCAAAGTTCTGTTTGCCCTGATCTGCATCGCTGTGGCCGAGGCCAAGCCCACC
GAGAACAACGAAGACTTCAACATCGTGGCCGTGGCCAGCAACTTCGCGACCACGGATCTCGATGCTGACC
GCGGGAAGTTGCCCGGCAAGAAGCTGCCGCTGGAGGTGCTCAAAGAGATGGAAGCCAATGCCCGGAAAGC
TGGCTGCACCAGGGGCTGTCTGATCTGCCTGTCCCACATCAAGTGCACGCCCAAGATGAAGAAGTTCATC
CCAGGACGCTGCCACACCTACGAAGGCGACAAAGAGTCCGCACAGGGCGGCATAGGCGAGGCGATCGTCG
ACATTCCTGAGATTCCTGGGTTCAAGGACTTGGAGCCCATGGAGCAGTTCATCGCACAGGTCGATCTGTG
TGTGGACTGCACAACTGGCTGCCTCAAAGGGCTTGCCAACGTGCAGTGTTCTGACCTGCTCAAGAAGTGG
CTGCCGCAACGCTGTGCGACCTTTGCCAGCAAGATCCAGGGCCAGGTGGACAAGATCAAGGGGGCCGGTG
GTGACTAAGCGGCCGCAAATTCCGCCCCTCTCCCTCCCCCCCCCCTAACGTTACTGGCCGAAGCCGCTTG
GAATAAGGCCGGTGTGCGTTTGTCTATATGTTATTTTCCACCATATTGCCGTCTTTTGGCAATGTGAGGG
CCCGGAAACCTGGCCCTGTCTTCTTGACGAGCATTCCTAGGGGTCTTTCCCCTCTCGCCAAAGGAATGCA
AGGTCTGTTGAATGTCGTGAAGGAAGCAGTTCCTCTGGAAGCTTCTTGAAGACAAACAACGTCTGTAGCG
ACCCTTTGCAGGCAGCGGAACCCCCCACCTGGCGACAGGTGCCTCTGCGGCCAAAAGCCACGTGTATAAG
ATACACCTGCAAAGGCGGCACAACCCCAGTGCCACGTTGTGAGTTGGATAGTTGTGGAAAGAGTCAAATG
GCTCTCCTCAAGCGTATTCAACAAGGGGCTGAAGGATGCCCAGAAGGTACCCCATTGTATGGGATCTGAT
CTGGGGCCTCGGTGCACATGCTTTACATGTGTTTAGTCGAGGTTAAAAAAACGTCTAGGCCCCCCGAACC
ACGGGGACGTGGTTTTCCTTTGAAAAACACGATAATACCATGGCCACCGAGTACAAGCCCACGGTGCGCC
TCGCCACCCGCGACGACGTCCCCCGGGCCGTACGCACCCTCGCCGCCGCGTTCGCCGACTACCCCGCCAC
GCGCCACACCGTCGACCCGGACCGCCACATCGAGCGGGTCACCGAGCTGCAAGAACTCTTCCTCACGCGC
GTCGGGCTCGACATCGGCAAGGTGTGGGTCGCGGACGACGGCGCCGCGGTGGCGGTCTGGACCACGCCGG
AGAGCGTCGAAGCGGGGGCGGTGTTCGCCGAGATCGGCTCGCGCATGGCCGAGTTGAGCGGTTCCCGGCT
GGCCGCGCAGCAACAGATGGAAGGCCTCCTGGCGCCGCACCGGCCCAAGGAGCCCGCGTGGTTCCTGGCC
ACCGTCGGCGTCTCGCCCGACCACCAGGGCAAGGGTCTGGGCAGCGCCGTCGTGCTCCCCGGAGTGGAGG
CGGCCGAGCGCGCTGGGGTGCCCGCCTTCCTGGAGACCTCCGCGCCCCGCAACCTCCCCTTCTACGAGCG
GCTCGGCTTCACCGTCACCGCCGACGTCGAGGTGCCCGAAGGACCGCGCACCTGGTGCATGACCCGCAAG
CCCGGTGCCTGAGTTTGTTTGAATGAGGCTTCAGTACTTTACAGAATCGTTGCCTGCACATCTTGGAAAC
ACTTGCTGGGATTACTTCTTCAGGTTAACCCAACAGAAGGCTCGAGAAGGTATATTGCTGTTGACAGTGA
GCGATCTCGCTTGGGCGAGAGTAAGTAGTGAAGCCACAGATGTACTTACTCTCGCCCAAGCGAGAGTGCC
TACTGCCTCGGAATTCAAGGGGCTACTTTAGGAGCAATTATCTTGTTTACTAAAACTGAATACCTTGCTA
TCTCTTTGATACATTTTTACAAAGCTGAATTAAAATGGTATAAATTAAATCACTTTTTTCAATTGGAAGA
CTAATGCGGCCGGCCATTACTCCGTCTCGTGTCTTGTTGCATATGTCTGCTGGTTTGTTTGATGTTGTTT
GCGGGCGGGCCCTATAGTGAGTCGTATTACCTAGGACGCGTCTGGAACAATCAACCTCTGGATTACAAAA
TTTGTGAAAGATTGACTGGTATTCTTAACTATGTTGCTCCTTTTACGCTATGTGGATACGCTGCTTTAAT
GCCTTTGTATCATGCTATTGCTTCCCGTATGGCTTTCATTTTCTCCTCCTTGTATAAATCCTGGTTGCTG
TCTCTTTATGAGGAGTTGTGGCCCGTTGTCAGGCAACGTGGCGTGGTGTGCACTGTGTTTGCTGACGCAA
CCCCCACTGGTTGGGGCATTGCCACCACCTGTCAGCTCCTTTCCGGGACTTTCGCTTTCCCCCTCCCTAT
TGCCACGGCGGAACTCATCGCCGCCTGCCTTGCCCGCTGCTGGACAGGGGCTCGGCTGTTGGGCACTGAC
AATTCCGTGGTGTTGTCGGGGAAGCTGACGTCCTTTCCATGGCTGCTCGCCTGTGTTGCCACCTGGATTC
TGCGCGGGACGTCCTTCTGCTACGTCCCTTCGGCCCTCAATCCAGCGGACCTTCCTTCCCGCGGCCTGCT
GCCGGCTCTGCGGCCTCTTCCGCGTCTTCGCCTTCGCCCTCAGACGAGTCGGATCTCCCTTTGGGCCGCC
TCCCCGCCTGGAATTAATTCTGCAGTCGAGACCTAGAAAAACATGGAGCAATCACAAGTAGCAATACAGC
AGCTACCAATGCTGATTGTGCCTGGCTAGAAGCACAAGAGGAGGAGGAGGTGGGTTTTCCAGTCACACCT
CAGGTACCTTTAAGACCAATGACTTACAAGGCAGCTGTAGATCTTAGCCACTTTTTAAAAGAAAAGAGGG
GACTGGAAGGGCTAATTCACTCCCAACGAAGACAAGATCTGCTTTTTGCTTGTACTGGGTCTCTCTGGTT
AGACCAGATCTGAGCCTGGGAGCTCTCTGGCTAACTAGGGAACCCACTGCTTAAGCCTCAATAAAGCTTG
CCTTGAGTGCTTCAAGTAGTGTGTGCCCGTCTGTTGTGTGACTCTGGTAACTAGAGATCCCTCAGACCCT
TTTAGTCAGTGTGGAAAATCTCTAGCAGTAGTAGTTCATGTCATCTTATTATTCAGTATTTATAACTTGC
AAAGAAATGAATATCAGAGAGTGAGAGGCCTTGACATTGTTTAAACCCGCTGATCAGCCTCGACTGTGCC
TTCTAGTTGCCAGCCATCTGTTGTTTGCCCCTCCCCCGTGCCTTCCTTGACCCTGGAAGGTGCCACTCCC
ACTGTCCTTTCCTAATAAAATGAGGAAATTGCATCGCATTGTCTGAGTAGGTGTCATTCTATTCTGGGGG
GTGGGGTGGGGCAGGACAGCAAGGGGGAGGATTGGGAAGACAATAGCAGGCATGCTGGGGATGCGGTGGG
CTCTATGGCTTCTGAGGCGGAAAGAACCAGCTGGGGCTCTAGGGGGTATCCCC
[124 nt withheld, positions 6984-7107]
C
[91 nt withheld, positions 7109-7199]
A
[49 nt withheld, positions 7201-7249]
CCTTTGACGTTGGAGTCCACGTTCTTT
[37 nt withheld, positions 7277-7313]
ACCCTATCTCGGTCTATTCTTTTGATTTATAAGGGATTTTGCCGATTTCGGCCTATTGGTTAAAAAATGA
GCTGATTTAACAAAAATTTAACGCGAATTAATTCTGTGGAATGTGTGTCAGTTAGGGTGTGGAAAGTCCC
CAGGCTCCCCAGCAGGCAGAAGTATGCAAAGCATGCATCTCAATTAGTCAGCAACCAGGTGTGGAAAGTC
CCCAGGCTCCCCAGCAGGCAGAAGTATGCAAAGCATGCATCTCAATTAGTCAGCAACCATAGTCCCGCCC
CTAACTCCGCCCATCCCGCCCCTAACTCCGCCCAGTTCCGCCCATTCTCCGCCCCATGGCTGACTAATTT
TTTTTATTTATGCAGAGGCCGAGGCCGCCTCTGCCTCTGAGCTATTCCAGAAGTAGTGAGGAGGCTTTTT
TGGAGGCCTAGGCTTTTGCAAAAAGCTCCCGGGAGCTTGTATATCCATTTTCGGATCTGATCAGCACGTG
ATGAAAAAGCCTGAACTCACCGCGACGTCGCTGCGGCCGATCTTAGCCAGACGAGCGGGTTCGGCCCATT
CGGACCGCAAGGAATCGGTCAATACACTACATGGCGTGATTTCATATGCGCGATTGCTGATCCCCATGTG
TATCACTGGCAAACTGTGATGGACGACACCGTCAGTGCGTCCGTCGCGCAGGCTCTCGATGAGCTGATGC
TTTGGGCCGAGGACTGCCCCGAAGTCCGGCACCTCGTGCACGCGGATTTCGGCTCCAACAATGTCCTGAC
GGACAATGGCCGCATAACAGCGGTCATTGACTGGAGCGAGGCGATGTTCGGGGATTCCCAATACGAGGTC
GCCAACATCTTCTTCTGGAGGCCGTGGTTGGCTTGTATGGAGCAGCAGACGCGCTACTTCGAGCGGAGGC
ATCCGGAGCTTGCAGGATCGCCGCGGCTCCGGGCGTATATGCTCCGCATTGGTCTTGACCAACTCTATCA
GAGCTTGGTTGACGGCAATTTCGATGATGCAGCTTGGGCGCAGGGTCGATGCGACGCAATCGTCCGATCC
GGAGCCGGGACTGTCGGGCGTACACAAATCGCCCGCAGAAGCGCGGCCGTCTGGACCGATGGCTGTGTAG
AAGTACTCGCCGATAGTGGAAACCGACGCCCCAGCACTCGTCCGAGGGCAAAGGAATAGCACGTGCTACG
AGATTTCGATTCCACCGCCGCCTTCTATGAAAGGTTGGGCTTCGGAATCGTTTTCCGGGACGCCGGCTGG
ATGATCCTCCAGCGCGGGGATCTCATGCTGGAGTTCTTCGCCCACCCCAACTTGTTTATTGCAGCTTATA
ATGGTTACAAATAAAGCAATAGCATCACAAATTTCACAAATAAAGCATTTTTTTCACTGCATTCTAGTTG
TGGTTTGTCCAAACTCATCAATGTATCTTATCATGTCTGTATACCGTCGACCTCTAGCTAGAGCTTGGCG
TAATCATGGTCATAGCTGTTTCCTGTGTGAAATTGTTATCCGCTCACAATTCCACACAACATACGAGCCG
GAAGCATAAAGTGTAAAGCCTGGGGTGCCTAATGAGTGAGCTAACTCACATTAATTGCGTTGCGCTCACT
GCCCGCTTTCCAGTCGGGAAACCTGTCGTGCCAGCTGCATTAATGAATCGGCCAACGCGCGGGGAGAGGC
GGTTTGCGTATTGGGCGCTCTTCCGCTTCCTCGCTCACTGACTCGCTGCGCTCGGTCGTTCGGCTGCGGC
GAGCGGTATCAGCTCACTCAAAGGCGGTAATACGGTTATCCACAGAATCAGGGGATAACGCAGGAAAGAA
CATGTGAGCAAAAGGCCAGCAAAAGGCCAGGAACCGTAAAAAGGCCGCGTTGCTGGCGTTTTTCCATAGG
CTCCGCCCCCCTGACGAGCATCACAAAAATCGACGCTCAAGTCAGAGGTGGCGAAACCCGACAGGACTAT
AAAGATACCAGGCGTTTCCCCCTGGAAGCTCCCTCGTGCGCTCTCCTGTTCCGACCCTGCCGCTTACCGG
ATACCTGTCCGCCTTTCTCCCTTCGGGAAGCGTGGCGCTTTCTCATAGCTCACGCTGTAGGTATCTCAGT
TCGGTGTAGGTCGTTCGCTCCAAGCTGGGCTGTGTGCACGAACCCCCCGTTCAGCCCGACCGCTGCGCCT
TATCCGGTAACTATCGTCTTGAGTCCAACCCGGTAAGACACGACTTATCGCCACTGGCAGCAGCCACTGG
TAACAGGATTAGCAGAGCGAGGTATGTAGGCGGTGCTACAGAGTTCTTGAAGTGGTGGCCTAACTACGGC
TACACTAGAAGAACAGTATTTGGTATCTGCGCTCTGCTGAAGCCAGTTACCTTCGGAAAAAGAGTTGGTA
GCTCTTGATCCGGCAAACAAACCACCGCTGGTAGCGGTGGTTTTTTTGTTTGCAAGCAGCAGATTACGCG
CAGAAAAAAAGGATCTCAAGAAGATCCTTTGATCTTTTCTACGGGGTCTGACGCTCAGTGGAACGAAAAC
TCACGTTAAGGGATTTTGGTCATGAGATTATCAAAAAGGATCTTCACCTAGATCCTTTTAAATTAAAAAT
GAAGTTTTAAATCAATCTAAAGTATATATGAGTAAACTTGGTCTGACAGTTACCAATGCTTAATCAGTGA
GGCACCTATCTCAGCGATCTGTCTATTTCGTTCATCCATAGTTGCCTGACTCCCCGTCGTGTAGATAACT
ACGATACGGGAGGGCTTACCATCTGGCCCCAGTGCTGCAATGATACCGCGAGACCCACGCTCACCGGCTC
CAGATTTATCAGCAATAAACCAGCCAGCCGGAAGGGCCGAGCGCAGAAGTGGTCCTGCAACTTTATCCGC
CTCCATCCAGTCTATTAATTGTTGCCGGGAAGCTAGAGTAAGTAGTTCGCCAGTTAATAGTTTGCGCAAC
GTTGTTGCCATTGCTACAGGCATCGTGGTGTCACGCTCGTCGTTTGGTATGGCTTCATTCAGCTCCGGTT
CCCAACGATCAAGGCGAGTTACATGATCCCCCATGTTGTGCAAAAAAGCGGTTAGCTCCTTCGGTCCTCC
GATCGTTGTCAGAAGTAAGTTGGCCGCAGTGTTATCACTCATGGTTATGGCAGCACTGCATAATTCTCTT
ACTGTCATGCCATCCGTAAGATGCTTTTCTGTGACTGGTGAGTACTCAACCAAGTCATTCTGAGAATAGT
GTATGCGGCGACCGAGTTGCTCTTGCCCGGCGTCAATACGGGATAATACCGCGCCACATAGCAGAACTTT
AAAAGTGCTCATCATTGGAAAACGTTCTTCGGGGCGAAAACTCTCAAGGATCTTACCGCTGTTGAGATCC
AGTTCGATGTAACCCACTCGTGCACCCAACTGATCTTCAGCATCTTTTACTTTCACCAGCGTTTCTGGGT
GAGCAAAAACAGGAAGGCAAAATGCCGCAAAAAAGGGAATAAGGGCGACACGGAAATGTTGAATACTCAT
ACTCTTCCTTTTTCAATATTATTGAAGCATTTATCAGGGTTATTGTCTCATGAGCGGATACATATTTGAA
TGTATTTAGAAAAATAAACAAATAGGGGTTCCGCGCACATTTCCCCGAAAAGTGCCACCTGACGTCGACG
GATCGGGAGATCAACTTGTTTATTGCAGCTTATAATGGTTACAAATAAAGCAATAGCATCACAAATTTCA
CAAATAAAGCATTTTTTTCACTGCATTCTAGTTGTGGTTTGTCCAAACTCATCAATGTATCTTATCATGT
CTGGATCAACTGGATAACTCAAGCTAACCAAAATCATCCCAAACTTCCCACCCCATACCCTATTACCACT
GCCAATTACCTGTGGTTTCATTTACTCTAAACCTGTGATTCCTCTGAATTATTTTCATTTTAAAGAAATT
GTATTTGTTAAATATGTACTACAAACTTAGTAGT
Features (pLannotate 1.2.2; 35 found; start..end, strand, type, name):
    377..634     +  LTR            5' LTR (truncated): truncated 5' long terminal repeat (LTR) from HIV-1
    681..806     +  misc_feature   HIV-1 Ψ: packaging signal of human immunodeficiency virus type 1
    790..1128    +  CDS            HIV-1 gag (fragment): gag protein from human immunodeficiency virus 1; gag
   1303..1536    +  misc_feature   RRE: The Rev response element (RRE) of HIV-1 allows for Rev-dependent mRNA export from the nucleus to the cytoplasm.
   1913..2013    +  CDS            Rev (fragment): human immunodeficiency virus 1 (HIV-1) Rev protein; rev; enhances nuclear export of unspliced and incompletely spliced viral mRNAs
   2063..2180    +  misc_feature   cPPT/CTS: central polypurine tract and central termination sequence of HIV-1
   2245..2619    -  CDS            BleoR: antibiotic-binding protein; Sh ble from Streptoalloteichus hindustanus; confers resistance to bleomycin, phleomycin, and Zeocin™
   2639..2686    -  promoter       EM7 promoter: synthetic bacterial promoter&nbsp
   2731..3094    +  enhancer       CMV enhancer: human cytomegalovirus immediate early enhancer
   3095..3298    +  promoter       CMV promoter: human cytomegalovirus (CMV) immediate early promoter
   3371..3928    +  CDS            hGLuc: secreted Gaussia luciferase human codon-optimized
   3945..4517    +  misc_feature   IRES: internal ribosome entry site (IRES) of the encephalomyocarditis virus (EMCV)
   4526..5122    +  CDS            PuroR: puromycin N-acetyltransferase; pac from Streptomyces alboniger; confers resistance to puromycin
   5129..5222    +  ncRNA          5' miR-30a: sequence upstream of the 71-nt precursor of the human miR-30a microRNA (Zeng et al., 2002) miRNA
   5334..5446    +  ncRNA          3' miR-30a: sequence downstream of the 71-nt precursor of the human miR-30a microRNA (Zeng et al., 2002) miRNA
   5541..5559    -  promoter       T7 promoter: promoter for bacteriophage T7 RNA polymerase
   5579..6167    +  misc_feature   WPRE: woodchuck hepatitis virus posttranscriptional regulatory element
   6184..6372    +  CDS            nef (fragment): NEF_HV1Z2 - Experimental evidence at protein level: Swiss-Prot protein existence level 1. Extracellular Nef protein targets CD4(+) T-lymphocytes for apoptosis by interacting with CXCR4 surface receptors. From Human immunodeficiency virus type 1 group M subtype D (isolate Z2/CDC-Z34) (HIV-1).
   6374..6607    +  LTR            3' LTR (ΔU3): self-inactivating 3' long terminal repeat (LTR) from HIV-1
   6714..6938    +  polyA_signal   bGH poly(A) signal: bovine growth hormone polyadenylation signal
   6942..6963    +  promoter       SV40 promoter (fragment): SV40 enhancer and early promoter
   6984..7412    +  rep_origin     f1 ori (sequence partly withheld): f1 bacteriophage origin of replication; arrow indicates direction of (+) strand synthesis
   7426..7755    +  promoter       SV40 promoter: SV40 enhancer and early promoter
   7831..8492    +  CDS            HygR (fragment): aminoglycoside phosphotransferase from E. coli confers resistance to hygromycin
   8502..8627    +  CDS            ble (fragment): BLE_KLEPN - Experimental evidence at protein level: Swiss-Prot protein existence level 1. Binding protein with a strong affinity to the bleomycin family of antibiotics. Binds to CL990; an antimitotic-antibiotic compound. From Klebsiella pneumoniae.
   8622..8743    +  polyA_signal   SV40 poly(A) signal: SV40 polyadenylation signal
   8814..8836    -  protein_bind   lac operator (fragment): The lac repressor binds to the lac operator to inhibit transcription in E. coli. This inhibition can be relieved by adding lactose or isopropyl-β-D-thiogalactopyranoside (IPTG). lac repressor encoded by lacI
   8840..8870    -  promoter       lac promoter: promoter for the E. coli lac operon
   8885..8906    -  protein_bind   CAP binding site: CAP binding activates transcription in the presence of cAMP. E. coli catabolite activator protein
   8919..9011    -  CDS            lacI (fragment): lac repressor; lacI; The lac repressor binds to the lac operator to inhibit transcription in E. coli. This inhibition can be relieved by adding lactose or isopropyl-β-D-thiogalactopyranoside (IPTG).
   9194..9782    -  rep_origin     ori: high-copy-number ColE1/pMB1/pBR322/pUC origin of replication
   9953..10813   -  CDS            AmpR: β-lactamase; bla; confers resistance to ampicillin, carbenicillin, and related antibiotics
  10814..10918   -  promoter       AmpR promoter: bla
  10966..11100   +  polyA_signal   SV40 poly(A) signal: SV40 polyadenylation signal
  11267..329     +  CDS            nef (fragment) (across the origin): NEF_HV1BR - Experimental evidence at protein level: Swiss-Prot protein existence level 1. Extracellular Nef protein targets CD4(+) T-lymphocytes for apoptosis by interacting with CXCR4 surface receptors (PubMed:14990729). From Human immunodeficiency virus type 1 group M subtype B (isolate BRU/LAI) (HIV-1).
