[The description below was written by a language model from this plasmid's Addgene catalogue record and pLannotate feature annotations shown in this document.]
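Description:
pGLucIPZ is an 11.3 kb HIV-1-based lentiviral and mammalian expression vector built on the pGIPZ shRNAmir backbone, in which a secreted Gaussia princeps luciferase occupies the reporter position. It is maintained in E. coli through a high-copy ColE1/pUC origin with ampicillin selection. An f1 origin is also present, along with an EM7-driven bleomycin/Zeocin resistance gene lying in reverse orientation between the cPPT and the CMV enhancer. The viral framework comprises a truncated 5' LTR, the Ψ packaging signal with a gag fragment, the RRE for Rev-dependent export, the cPPT/CTS, a WPRE, and a ΔU3 self-inactivating 3' LTR. Transgene expression after integration therefore depends on the internal promoter rather than on LTR activity.

The payload is a single CMV enhancer/promoter-driven transcript. It encodes human codon-optimised GLuc (558 bp), followed by an EMCV IRES directing translation of puromycin N-acetyltransferase. Downstream sit miR-30a 5' and 3' flanking sequences framing the shRNA hairpin. In this deposit the hairpin is a 110 bp non-silencing control, and the record lists undestroyed XhoI and EcoRI sites. Luciferase secretion, puromycin resistance and knockdown are thus linked on one RNA, so selected cells report their abundance through luciferase released into medium or body fluids.

Outside the LTRs, the backbone carries an SV40 promoter-driven hygromycin resistance gene, annotated only as a fragment. The record notes that an EcoRI site in it was deleted. The stated purpose is constitutive co-expression of GLuc, the puromycin marker and an shRNAmir of interest. The associated publication used secreted luciferases to follow clonal tumour evolution in vivo.
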