Addgene plasmid #228703: pGLucIPZ
Purpose: Constitutive expression of Gaussia luciferase, puromycin N-acetyl-transferase and shRNAmir of interest
Depositing lab: Thorsten Stiewe. Depositing organization: Philipps-Universitaet Marburg. Publication: Monitoring the dynamics of clonal tumour evolution in vivo using secreted luciferases. Charles JP, Fuchs J, Hefter M, Vischedyk JB, Kleint M, Vogiatzi F, Schafer JA, Nist A, Timofeev O, Wanzel M, Stiewe T. Nat Commun. 2014 Jun 3;5:3981. doi: 10.1038/ncomms4981. PubMed 24889111.
Backbone
  Vector backbone: pGIPZ
  Backbone manufacturer: Open Biosystems
  Total vector size (bp): 11267
  Modifications to backbone: Deletion of an EcoRI site in the Hygromycin resistance gene
  Vector type: Mammalian Expression, Lentiviral
  Selectable markers: Puromycin
Growth in bacteria
  Bacterial resistance: Ampicillin, 100 μg/mL
  Growth temperature: 37°C
  Growth strain: NEB Stable
  Copy number: High Copy
Gene/Insert 1
  Gene/Insert name: Gaussia luciferase (alt name: GLuc)
  Species: Gaussia princeps
  Insert size (bp): 558
  Cloning method: Restriction Enzyme; 5′ cloning site XhoI (not destroyed); 3′ cloning site EcoRI (not destroyed)
  Sequencing primers: 5′ ATCAAAGAGATAGCAAGGTATTCAGTT
Gene/Insert 2
  Gene/Insert name: non-silencing shRNA (alt name: nsh)
  Insert size (bp): 110
Terms and licenses: Academic/Nonprofit Terms; Industry Terms
How to cite: pGLucIPZ was a gift from Thorsten Stiewe (Addgene plasmid # 228703 ; http://n2t.net/addgene:228703 ; RRID:Addgene_228703)
